Addgene plasmid #16628: pCAR-IF reporter
Depositing lab: Bert Vogelstein. Publication: A naturally occurring hPMS2 mutation can confer a dominant negative mutator phenotype. Nicolaides NC, Littman SJ, Modrich P, Kinzler KW, Vogelstein B. Mol Cell Biol. 1998 Mar . 18(3):1635-41. PubMed 9488480.
Backbone
  Vector backbone: pCEP4
  Backbone manufacturer: Invitrogen
  Backbone size w/o insert (bp): 10400
  Vector type: Mammalian Expression
  Selectable markers: Hygromycin
Growth in bacteria
  Bacterial resistance: Ampicillin, 100 μg/mL
  Growth temperature: 37°C
  Growth strain: DH5alpha
  Copy number: Unknown
Gene/Insert
  Gene/Insert name: CAR-IF (alt name: CAR in-frame)
  Tag / fusion protein: beta-galactosidase (C terminal on insert)
  Cloning method: Restriction Enzyme
  Sequencing primers: 5′ CMV-F; 3′ LacZ-R
Terms and licenses: Academic/Nonprofit Terms; Industry Terms: Not Available to Industry
Depositor comments: The reporter construct pCAR-IF (in frame) contains a hygromycin resistance gene plus a beta-galactosidase gene containing a 54-bp in-frame poly(C-A) tract at the 5' end of its coding region. The 54 CA bases do not disrupt the beta-galactosidase reading frame. This plasmid is used as a control.
How to cite: pCAR-IF reporter was a gift from Bert Vogelstein (Addgene plasmid # 16628 ; http://n2t.net/addgene:16628 ; RRID:Addgene_16628)
