[The description below was written by a language model from this plasmid's Addgene catalogue record.]
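Description:
pCAR-IF reporter is a mammalian expression plasmid built on the pCEP4 backbone (about 10.4 kb without insert). It is propagated in E. coli under ampicillin selection and carries a hygromycin resistance gene for selecting transfected mammalian cells. pCEP4 is generally known as an episomal vector that uses a CMV promoter to drive the insert. The record does not list the promoter or any replication elements explicitly, but the use of a CMV forward sequencing primer is consistent with CMV-driven expression. No feature table is provided, so details of the backbone elements cannot be confirmed from the record.

The payload is a beta-galactosidase gene modified to carry a 54-bp poly(C-A) dinucleotide repeat tract at the 5' end of its coding region. In this "in-frame" (IF) version, the repeat does not disrupt the lacZ reading frame, so cells carrying the plasmid should produce functional beta-galactosidase. Dinucleotide repeats of this kind are prone to slippage during replication, and the resulting insertions or deletions are normally corrected by DNA mismatch repair, which makes such a tract a sensor of microsatellite instability.

The depositor states that this plasmid is used as a control. The associated publication concerns a dominant negative mutator phenotype caused by an hPMS2 mutation, which suggests pCAR-IF serves as the positive reference for beta-galactosidase expression in reporter assays of mismatch repair deficiency. The record does not describe the companion constructs or the assay design.
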