>Addgene plasmid #16628 | pCAR-IF reporter | addgene partial sequence | sequence record 23101 | CMV-F 5'-CGCAAATGGGCGGTAGGCGTG-3'
CCGTCAGATCTCTAGAAGCTGGGTACCGGCTTTTCATATAGAATAGAGAAGCGTTCATGACTAAATGCTT
GCATCACAATACTTGAAGTTGACAATATTATTTAAGGACCTATTGTTTTTTCCAATAGGTGGTTAGCAAT
CGTCTTACTTTCTAACTTTTCTTACCTTTTACATTTCAGCAATATATATATATATTTCAAGGATATACCA
TTCTAATGTCTGCCCCTAAGAAGATCGTCGTTTTGCCAGGGGATCGTCGACATGTGTGTGTGTGTGTGTG
TGTGTGTGTACTCGAGGATCCCGTCGTTTTACAACGTCGTGACTGGGAAAACCCTGGCGTTACCCAACTT
AATCGCCTTGCAGCACATCCCCCTTTCGCCAGCTGGCGTAATAGCGAAGAGGCCCGCACCGATCGCCCTT
CCCAACAGTTGCGCAGCCTGAATGGCGAATGGCGCTTTGCCTGGTTTCCGGCACCAGAAGCGGTGCCGGA
AAGCTGGCTGGAGTGCGATCTTCCTGAGGCCGATACTGTCGTCGTCCCCTCAAACTGGCAGATGCACGGT
TACGATGCGCCCATCTACACCAACGTGACCTATCCCATTACGGTCAATCCGCCGTTTGTTCCCACGGAGA
ATCCGACGGGTTGTTACTCGCTCACATTTAATGTTGATGAAAGCTGGCTACAGGAAGGCCAGACGCGAAT
TATTTTTGATGGCGTTAACTCGGCGTTTCATCTGTGGTGCAACGGGGCGCTGGGTCGGTTA
